>Addgene plasmid #249280 | pCEFL GNAS EE T350I | addgene full sequence | sequence record 497381 | Addgene NGS Result
CGTCAATACGGGATAATACCGCGCCACATAGCAGAACTTTAAAAGTGCTCATCATTGGAAAACGTTCTTC
GGGGCGAAAACTCTCAAGGATCTTACCGCTGTTGAGATCCAGTTCGATGTAACCCACTCGTGCACCCAAC
TGATCTTCAGCATCTTTTACTTTCACCAGCGTTTCTGGGTGAGCAAAAACAGGAAGGCAAAATGCCGCAA
AAAAGGGAATAAGGGCGACACGGAAATGTTGAATACTCATACTCTTCCTTTTTCAATATTATTGAAGCAT
TTATCAGGGTTATTGTCTCATGAGCGGATACATATTTGAATGTATTTAGAAAAATAAACAAATAGGGGTT
CCGCGCACATTTCCCCGAAAAGTGCCACCTGACGTCGACGGATCGGGAGATCGATCTCCCGATCCCCTAT
GGTGCACTCTCAGTACAATCTGCTCTGATGCCGCATAGTTAAGCCAGTATCTGCTCCCTGCTTGTGTGTT
GGAGGTCGCTGAGTAGTGCGCGAGCAAAATTTAAGCTACAACAAGGCAAGGCTTGACCGACAATTGCATG
AAGAATCTGCTTAGGGTTAGGCGTTTTGCGCTGCTTCGAGCTTTGCAAAGATGGATAAAGTTTTAAACAG
AGAGGAATCTTTGCAGCTAATGGACCTTCTAGGTCTTGAAAGGAGTGGGAATTGGCTCCGGTGCCCGTCA
GTGGGCAGAGCGCACATCGCCCACAGTCCCCGAGAAGTTGGGGGGAGGGGTCGGCAATTGAACCGGTGCC
TAGAGAAGGTGGCGCGGGGTAAACTGGGAAAGTGATGTCGTGTACTGGCTCCGCCTTTTTCCCGAGGGTG
GGGGAGAACCGTATATAAGTGCAGTAGTCGCCGTGAACGTTCTTTTTCGCAACGGGTTTGCCGCCAGAAC
ACAGGTAAGTGCCGTGTGTGGTTCCCGCGGGCCTGGCCTCTTTACGGGTTATGGCCCTTGCGTGCCTTGA
ATTACTTCCACCTGGCTGCAGTACGTGATTCTTGATCCCGAGCTTCGGGTTGGAAGTGGGTGGGAGAGTT
CGAGGCCTTGCGCTTAAGGAGCCCCTTCGCCTCGTGCTTGAGTTGAGGCCTGGCCTGGGCGCTGGGGCCG
CCGCGTGCGAATCTGGTGGCACCTTCGCGCCTGTCTCGCTGCTTTCGATAAGTCTCTAGCCATTTAAAAT
TTTTGATGACCTGCTGCGACGCTTTTTTTCTGGCAAGATAGTCTTGTAAATGCGGGCCAAGATCGATCTG
CACACTGGTATTTCGGTTTTTGGGGCCGCGGGCGGCGACGGGGCCCGTGCGTCCCAGCGCACATGTTCGG
CGAGGCGGGGCCTGCGAGCGCGGCCACCGAGAATCGGACGGGGGTAGTCTCAAGCTGGCCGGCCTGCTCT
GGTGCCTGGCCTCGCGCCGCCGTGTATCGCCCCGCCCTGGGCGGCAAGGCTGGCCCGGTCGGCACCAGTT
GCGTGAGCGGAAAGATGGCCGCTTCCCGGCCCTGCTGCAGGGAGCTCAAAATGGAGGACGCGGCGCTCGG
GAGAGCGGGCGGGTGAGTCACCCACACAAAGGAAAAGGGCCTTTCCGTCCTCAGCCGTCGCTTCATGTGA
CTCCACGGAGTACCGGGCGCCGTCCAGGCACCTCGATTAGTTCTCGAGCTTTTGGAGTACGTCGTCTTTA
GGTTGGGGGGAGGGGTTTTATGCGATGGAGTTTCCCCACACTGAGTGGGTGGAGACTGAAGTTAGGCCAG
CTTGGCACTTGATGTAATTCTCCTTGGAATTTGCCCTTTTTGAGTTTGGATCTTGGTTCATTCTCAAGCC
TCAGACAGTGGTTCAAAGTTTTTTTCTTCCATTTCAGGTGTCGTGAGGAATTGGCGAAGCTCAGTTAACG
GCCATTGTGGCCATCAAGCTTGGTACCAGATCTGGATCCGCTAGCGCCGCCACCATGGGCTGCCTCGGGA
ACAGTAAGACCGAGGACCAGCGCAACGAGGAGAAGGCGCAGCGTGAGGCCAACAAAAAGATCGAGAAGCA
GCTGCAGAAGGACAAGCAGGTCTACCGGGCCACGCACCGCCTGCTCCTTTTGGGCGCTGGAGAATCTGGT
AAAAGCACCATTGTGAAGCAGATGAGGATCCTGCATGTTAATGGGTTTAATGGAGAGGGCGGCGAAGAGG
ACCCGCAGGCTGCAAGGAGCAACAGCGATGGTGAGAAGGCAACCAAAGTGCAGGACATCAAAAACAACCT
GAAAGAGGCGATTGAAACCATTGTGGCCGCCATGAGCAACCTGGTGCCCCCCGTGGAGCTGGCCAACCCC
GAGAACCAGTTCAGAGTGGACTACATCCTGAGTGTGATGAACGTGCCTGACTTTGACTTCCCTCCCGAAT
TCTATGAGCATGCCAAGGCTCTGTGGGAGGATGAAGGAGTGCGTGCCTGCTACGAACGCTCCAACGAGTA
CCAGCTGATTGACTGTGCCCAGTACTTCCTGGACAAGATCGACGTGATCAAGCAGGCTGAATATATGCCG
ACCGAGCAGGACCTGCTTCGCTGCCGTGTCCTGACTTCTGGAATCTTTGAGACCAAGTTCCAGGTGGACA
AAGTCAACTTCCACATGTTTGACGTGGGTGGCCAGCGCGATGAACGCCGCAAGTGGATCCAGTGCTTCAA
CGATGTGACTGCCATCATCTTCGTGGTGGCCAGCAGCAGCTACAACATGGTCATCCGGGAGGACAACCAG
ACCAACCGCCTGCAGGAGGCTCTGAACCTCTTCAAGAGCATCTGGAACAACAGATGGCTGCGCACCATCT
CTGTGATCCTGTTCCTCAACAAGCAAGATCTGCTCGCTGAGAAAGTCCTTGCTGGGAAATCGAAGATTGA
GGACTACTTTCCAGAATTTGCTCGCTACACTACTCCTGAGGATGCTACTCCCGAGCCCGGAGAGGACCCA
CGCGTGACCCGGGCCAAGTACTTCATTCGAGATGAGTTTCTGAGGATCAGCATTGCCAGTGGAGATGGGC
GTCACTACTGCTACCCTCATTTCACCTGCGCTGTGGACACTGAGAACATCCGCCGTGTGTTCAACGACTG
CCGTGACATCATTCAGCGCATGCACCTTCGTCAGTACGAGCTGCTCTAATAGGCGGCCGCACTCGAGATA
TCGGCCTCCAGGGCCTCTAGAGGGCCCTATTCTATAGTGTCACCTAAATGCTAGAGCTCGCTGATCAGCC
TCGACTGTGCCTTCTAGTTGCCAGCCATCTGTTGTTTGCCCCTCCCCCGTGCCTTCCTTGACCCTGGAAG
GTGCCACTCCCACTGTCCTTTCCTAATAAAATGAGGAAATTGCATCGCATTGTCTGAGTAGGTGTCATTC
TATTCTGGGGGGTGGGGTGGGGCAGGACAGCAAGGGGGAGGATTGGGAAGACAATAGCAGGCATGCTGGG
GATGCGGTGGGCTCTATGGCTTCTGAGGCGGAAAGAACCAGCTGGGGCTCTAGGGGGTATCCCC
[124 nt withheld, positions 3495-3618]
C
[91 nt withheld, positions 3620-3710]
A
[49 nt withheld, positions 3712-3760]
CCTTTGACGTTGGAGTCCACGTTCTTT
[37 nt withheld, positions 3788-3824]
ACCCTATCTCGGTCTATTCTTTTGATTTATAAGGGATTTTGCCGATTTCGGCCTATTGGTTAAAAAATGA
GCTGATTTAACAAAAATTTAACGCGAATTAATTCTGTGGAATGTGTGTCAGTTAGGGTGTGGAAAGTCCC
CAGGCTCCCCAGCAGGCAGAAGTATGCAAAGCATGCATCTCAATTAGTCAGCAACCAGGTGTGGAAAGTC
CCCAGGCTCCCCAGCAGGCAGAAGTATGCAAAGCATGCATCTCAATTAGTCAGCAACCATAGTCCCGCCC
CTAACTCCGCCCATCCCGCCCCTAACTCCGCCCAGTTCCGCCCATTCTCCGCCCCATGGCTGACTAATTT
TTTTTATTTATGCAGAGGCCGAGGCCGCCTCTGCCTCTGAGCTATTCCAGAAGTAGTGAGGAGGCTTTTT
TGGAGGCCTAGGCTTTTGCAAAAAGCTCCCGGGAGCTTGTATATCCATTTTCGGATCTGATCAAGAGACA
GGATGAGGATCGTTTCGCATGATTGAACAAGATGGATTGCACGCAGGTTCTCCGGCCGCTTGGGTGGAGA
GGCTATTCGGCTATGACTGGGCACAACAGACAATCGGCTGCTCTGATGCCGCCGTGTTCCGGCTGTCAGC
GCAGGGGCGCCCGGTTCTTTTTGTCAAGACCGACCTGTCCGGTGCCCTGAATGAACTGCAGGACGAGGCA
GCGCGGCTATCGTGGCTGGCCACGACGGGCGTTCCTTGCGCAGCTGTGCTCGACGTTGTCACTGAAGCGG
GAAGGGACTGGCTGCTATTGGGCGAAGTGCCGGGGCAGGATCTCCTGTCATCTCACCTTGCTCCTGCCGA
GAAAGTATCCATCATGGCTGATGCAATGCGGCGGCTGCATACGCTTGATCCGGCTACCTGCCCATTCGAC
CACCAAGCGAAACATCGCATCGAGCGAGCACGTACTCGGATGGAAGCCGGTCTTGTCGATCAGGATGATC
TGGACGAAGAGCATCAGGGGCTCGCGCCAGCCGAACTGTTCGCCAGGCTCAAGGCGCGCATGCCCGACGG
CGAGGATCTCGTCGTGACCCATGGCGATGCCTGCTTGCCGAATATCATGGTGGAAAATGGCCGCTTTTCT
GGATTCATCGACTGTGGCCGGCTGGGTGTGGCGGACCGCTATCAGGACATAGCGTTGGCTACCCGTGATA
TTGCTGAAGAGCTTGGCGGCGAATGGGCTGACCGCTTCCTCGTGCTTTACGGTATCGCCGCTCCCGATTC
GCAGCGCATCGCCTTCTATCGCCTTCTTGACGAGTTCTTCTGAGCGGGACTCTGGGGTTCGAAATGACCG
ACCAAGCGACGCCCAACCTGCCATCACGAGATTTCGATTCCACCGCCGCCTTCTATGAAAGGTTGGGCTT
CGGAATCGTTTTCCGGGACGCCGGCTGGATGATCCTCCAGCGCGGGGATCTCATGCTGGAGTTCTTCGCC
CACCCCAACTTGTTTATTGCAGCTTATAATGGTTACAAATAAAGCAATAGCATCACAAATTTCACAAATA
AAGCATTTTTTTCACTGCATTCTAGTTGTGGTTTGTCCAAACTCATCAATGTATCTTATCATGTCTGTAT
ACCGTCGACCTCTAGCTAGAGCTTGGCGTAATCATGGTCATAGCTGTTTCCTGTGTGAAATTGTTATCCG
CTCACAATTCCACACAACATACGAGCCGGAAGCATAAAGTGTAAAGCCTGGGGTGCCTAATGAGTGAGCT
AACTCACATTAATTGCGTTGCGCTCACTGCCCGCTTTCCAGTCGGGAAACCTGTCGTGCCAGCTGCATTA
ATGAATCGGCCAACGCGCGGGGAGAGGCGGTTTGCGTATTGGGCGCTCTTCCGCTTCCTCGCTCACTGAC
TCGCTGCGCTCGGTCGTTCGGCTGCGGCGAGCGGTATCAGCTCACTCAAAGGCGGTAATACGGTTATCCA
CAGAATCAGGGGATAACGCAGGAAAGAACATGTGAGCAAAAGGCCAGCAAAAGGCCAGGAACCGTAAAAA
GGCCGCGTTGCTGGCGTTTTTCCATAGGCTCCGCCCCCCTGACGAGCATCACAAAAATCGACGCTCAAGT
CAGAGGTGGCGAAACCCGACAGGACTATAAAGATACCAGGCGTTTCCCCCTGGAAGCTCCCTCGTGCGCT
CTCCTGTTCCGACCCTGCCGCTTACCGGATACCTGTCCGCCTTTCTCCCTTCGGGAAGCGTGGCGCTTTC
TCATAGCTCACGCTGTAGGTATCTCAGTTCGGTGTAGGTCGTTCGCTCCAAGCTGGGCTGTGTGCACGAA
CCCCCCGTTCAGCCCGACCGCTGCGCCTTATCCGGTAACTATCGTCTTGAGTCCAACCCGGTAAGACACG
ACTTATCGCCACTGGCAGCAGCCACTGGTAACAGGATTAGCAGAGCGAGGTATGTAGGCGGTGCTACAGA
GTTCTTGAAGTGGTGGCCTAACTACGGCTACACTAGAAGAACAGTATTTGGTATCTGCGCTCTGCTGAAG
CCAGTTACCTTCGGAAAAAGAGTTGGTAGCTCTTGATCCGGCAAACAAACCACCGCTGGTAGCGGTGGTT
TTTTTGTTTGCAAGCAGCAGATTACGCGCAGAAAAAAAGGATCTCAAGAAGATCCTTTGATCTTTTCTAC
GGGGTCTGACGCTCAGTGGAACGAAAACTCACGTTAAGGGATTTTGGTCATGAGATTATCAAAAAGGATC
TTCACCTAGATCCTTTTAAATTAAAAATGAAGTTTTAAATCAATCTAAAGTATATATGAGTAAACTTGGT
CTGACAGTTACCAATGCTTAATCAGTGAGGCACCTATCTCAGCGATCTGTCTATTTCGTTCATCCATAGT
TGCCTGACTCCCCGTCGTGTAGATAACTACGATACGGGAGGGCTTACCATCTGGCCCCAGTGCTGCAATG
ATACCGCGAGACCCACGCTCACCGGCTCCAGATTTATCAGCAATAAACCAGCCAGCCGGAAGGGCCGAGC
GCAGAAGTGGTCCTGCAACTTTATCCGCCTCCATCCAGTCTATTAATTGTTGCCGGGAAGCTAGAGTAAG
TAGTTCGCCAGTTAATAGTTTGCGCAACGTTGTTGCCATTGCTACAGGCATCGTGGTGTCACGCTCGTCG
TTTGGTATGGCTTCATTCAGCTCCGGTTCCCAACGATCAAGGCGAGTTACATGATCCCCCATGTTGTGCA
AAAAAGCGGTTAGCTCCTTCGGTCCTCCGATCGTTGTCAGAAGTAAGTTGGCCGCAGTGTTATCACTCAT
GGTTATGGCAGCACTGCATAATTCTCTTACTGTCATGCCATCCGTAAGATGCTTTTCTGTGACTGGTGAG
TACTCAACCAAGTCATTCTGAGAATAGTGTATGCGGCGACCGAGTTGCTCTTGCCCGG
Features (pLannotate 1.2.2; 21 found; start..end, strand, type, name):
    251..355     -  promoter       AmpR promoter: bla
    418..470     -  misc_feature   bom (fragment): basis of mobility region from pBR322
    611..677     +  CDS            small t antigen (fragment): SV40 (simian virus 40) small t antigen
    703..914     +  promoter       EF-1α core promoter: core promoter for human elongation factor EF-1α
    915..1024    +  intron         EF-1α intron A (fragment): intron upstream of the start codon of human EF-1α
   1654..1857    +  intron         EF-1α intron A: truncated intron upstream of the start codon of human EF-1α
   1945..3126    +  CDS            GNAS: GNAS2_HUMAN - Also known as GNAS1, GSP. Experimental evidence at protein level: Swiss-Prot protein existence level 1. Guanine nucleotide-binding proteins (G proteins) function as transducers in numerous signaling pathways controlled by G protein- coupled receptors (GPCRs) (PubMed:17110384). Signaling involves the activation of adenylyl cyclases, resulting in increased levels of the signaling molecule cAMP (PubMed:26206488, PubMed:8702665). GNAS functions downstream of several GPCRs, including beta-adrenergic receptors (PubMed:21488135). Stimulates the Ras signaling pathway via RAPGEF2 (PubMed:
   3181..3199    -  promoter       SP6 promoter: promoter for bacteriophage SP6 RNA polymerase
   3225..3449    +  polyA_signal   bGH poly(A) signal: bovine growth hormone polyadenylation signal
   3453..3474    +  promoter       SV40 promoter (fragment): SV40 enhancer and early promoter
   3495..3923    +  rep_origin     f1 ori (sequence partly withheld): f1 bacteriophage origin of replication; arrow indicates direction of (+) strand synthesis
   3937..4266    +  promoter       SV40 promoter: SV40 enhancer and early promoter
   4333..5124    +  CDS            neo: KKA2_KLEPN - Also known as kan, nptII. Experimental evidence at protein level: Swiss-Prot protein existence level 1. Resistance to kanamycin, neomycin, paromomycin, ribostamycin, butirosin and gentamicin B. From Klebsiella pneumoniae.
   5148..5306    +  CDS            ble (fragment): BLE_KLEPN - Experimental evidence at protein level: Swiss-Prot protein existence level 1. Binding protein with a strong affinity to the bleomycin family of antibiotics. Binds to CL990; an antimitotic-antibiotic compound. From Klebsiella pneumoniae.
   5301..5422    +  polyA_signal   SV40 poly(A) signal: SV40 polyadenylation signal
   5495..5511    -  protein_bind   lac operator: The lac repressor binds to the lac operator to inhibit transcription in E. coli. This inhibition can be relieved by adding lactose or isopropyl-β-D-thiogalactopyranoside (IPTG). lac repressor encoded by lacI
   5519..5549    -  promoter       lac promoter: promoter for the E. coli lac operon
   5564..5585    -  protein_bind   CAP binding site: CAP binding activates transcription in the presence of cAMP. E. coli catabolite activator protein
   5598..5690    -  CDS            lacI (fragment): lac repressor; lacI; The lac repressor binds to the lac operator to inhibit transcription in E. coli. This inhibition can be relieved by adding lactose or isopropyl-β-D-thiogalactopyranoside (IPTG).
   5873..6461    -  rep_origin     ori: high-copy-number ColE1/pMB1/pBR322/pUC origin of replication
   6632..250     -  CDS            AmpR (across the origin): β-lactamase; bla; confers resistance to ampicillin, carbenicillin, and related antibiotics
