[The description below was written by a language model from this plasmid's Addgene catalogue record and pLannotate feature annotations shown in this document.]
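Description:
pCEFL GNAS EE T350I is a 7.2 kb mammalian expression plasmid built on the pCEFL backbone. It is propagated in E. coli through a high-copy ColE1/pUC-type origin and selected with ampicillin via the β-lactamase gene and its own promoter. An f1 origin is also present, along with small vestigial fragments of lac regulatory sequences, a pBR322 bom region and an SV40 small t antigen sequence, all of which appear to be backbone remnants. For selection in mammalian cells, an SV40 enhancer/early promoter drives a neomycin phosphotransferase gene, followed by a ble fragment and the SV40 polyadenylation signal. This cassette allows transfected cells to be selected with G418.

The payload is a codon-optimized human GNAS coding sequence encoding the long form of the stimulatory G protein alpha subunit (Gαs). It was cloned between NheI and NotI sites, both of which are retained. Expression is driven by the human EF-1α core promoter together with portions of EF-1α intron A, an arrangement that generally gives strong constitutive transcription in many mammalian cell types. The transcript is terminated by the bovine growth hormone polyadenylation signal, and an SP6 promoter lies in reverse orientation just downstream of the insert, where it serves as a sequencing primer site. The protein carries the T350I substitution and an internal EE epitope tag, placed within the protein rather than at either terminus, which allows antibody detection.

The stated purpose is expression of the Gαs T350I mutant, deposited with a study of crosstalk between Gαs and Hedgehog signaling in Hedgehog-dependent tumors. The record does not describe the functional consequence of the mutation.
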