Addgene plasmid #249280: pCEFL GNAS EE T350I
Purpose: Expression of Galphas T350I mutant (GNAST350I) EE-tagged (internal)
Depositing lab: Ramiro Iglesias-Bartolome. Depositing organization: National Cancer Institute (NCI). Publication: Dissection of Galphas and Hedgehog Signaling Crosstalk Reveals Therapeutic Opportunities to Target Hedgehog-Dependent Tumors. Krantz S, Bell BA, Lund K, Salinas Parra N, Ng Y, De Oliveira Rosa N, Mukhopadhyay S, St Croix B, Sarin KY, Weigert R, Raimondi F, Iglesias-Bartolome R. Cancer Res. 2025 Dec 29. doi: 10.1158/0008-5472.CAN-25-1109. PubMed 41460725.
Backbone
  Vector backbone: pCEFL
  Backbone manufacturer: Addgene #38121
  Vector type: Mammalian Expression
  Selectable markers: Neomycin (select with G418)
Growth in bacteria
  Bacterial resistance: Ampicillin, 100 μg/mL
  Growth temperature: 37°C
  Growth strain: DH5alpha
  Copy number: High Copy
Gene/Insert
  Gene/Insert name: GNAS (alt name: Human G-protein alpha s long subunit, codon optimized, T350I mutation, Internal EE-tag)
  Species: H. sapiens (human)
  Mutation: GNAS-T350I Internal EE-tag
  Entrez Gene: GNAS (a.k.a. AHO, AIMAH1, C20orf45, GNAS1, GPSA, GSA, GSP, NESP, PITA3, POH, SCG6, SgVI)
  Promoter: EF-1
  Tag / fusion protein: Internal EE tag
  Cloning method: Restriction Enzyme; 5′ cloning site NheI (not destroyed); 3′ cloning site Not1 (not destroyed)
  Sequencing primers: 5′ TTCTTCCATTTCAGGTGTCG; 3′ SP6
Terms and licenses: Academic/Nonprofit Terms; Industry Terms: Not Available to Industry
Depositor comments: Please visit https://www.biorxiv.org/content/10.1101/2025.02.21.639530v1 for bioRxiv preprint
How to cite: pCEFL GNAS EE T350I was a gift from Ramiro Iglesias-Bartolome (Addgene plasmid # 249280 ; http://n2t.net/addgene:249280 ; RRID:Addgene_249280)
